Addgene plasmid #168526: pDONR223 SARS-CoV-1 NSP10_nostop
Purpose: Gateway-compatible Entry vector
Depositing lab: Fritz Roth. Depositing organization: Sinai Health System. Publication: A resource of human coronavirus protein-coding sequences in a flexible, multipurpose Gateway Entry clone collection. Weller B, Lin CW, Pogoutse O, Sauer M, Marin-de la Rosa N, Strobel A, Young V, Knapp JJ, Rayhan A, Falter C, Kim DK, Roth FP, Falter-Braun P. G3 (Bethesda). 2023 Jul 5;13(7):jkad105. doi: 10.1093/g3journal/jkad105. PubMed 37267226.
Backbone
  Vector backbone: pDONR223
  Backbone manufacturer: Rual et al, Genome Res. 14:2128-2135, 2004.
  Backbone size w/o insert (bp): 5005
  Vector type: Other
Growth in bacteria
  Bacterial resistance: Spectinomycin, 50 μg/mL
  Growth temperature: 37°C
  Growth strain: DH5alpha
  Copy number: Unknown
Gene/Insert
  Gene/Insert name: NSP10
  Species: Other
  Insert size (bp): 420
  Entrez Gene: ORF1ab (a.k.a. sarsp1)
  Cloning method: Gateway Cloning
  Sequencing primers: 5′ m13-For; 3′ m13-Rev
Resource information
  A portion of this plasmid was derived from a plasmid made by: Falter-Braun Lab
Terms and licenses: Academic/Nonprofit Terms; Industry Terms
How to cite: pDONR223 SARS-CoV-1 NSP10_nostop was a gift from Fritz Roth (Addgene plasmid # 168526 ; http://n2t.net/addgene:168526 ; RRID:Addgene_168526)
