[The description below was written by a language model from this plasmid's Addgene catalogue record.]
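Description:
pDONR223 SARS-CoV-1 NSP10_nostop is a Gateway-compatible Entry clone built on the pDONR223 donor backbone (about 5 kb before insertion). It is maintained in standard E. coli cloning strains such as DH5alpha under spectinomycin selection. The record lists its copy number as unknown and does not name the origin of replication. No feature table accompanies the entry, so individual backbone elements cannot be confirmed beyond what the catalogue fields state.

The insert is a roughly 420 bp coding sequence for NSP10, a non-structural protein of SARS-CoV-1 that is produced as part of the ORF1ab polyprotein. It was introduced by Gateway recombination, so, as is usual for Entry clones, the open reading frame should be flanked by attL recombination sites, with M13 forward and reverse primer sites on either side for sequence verification. The "nostop" designation indicates that the ORF lacks a termination codon. After LR recombination into a suitable Destination vector, it can therefore be read through into a C-terminal tag, reporter or fusion partner. As an Entry vector it is not intended for expression itself, and the record lists no promoter, tag or reporter driving the insert. Those elements are supplied by whichever Destination vector is chosen.

The plasmid belongs to a collection of human coronavirus protein-coding sequences assembled as a flexible Gateway Entry resource. Its typical use is as a shuttle source for moving NSP10 into expression vectors for different hosts and assays, particularly those requiring C-terminal fusions.
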