>Addgene plasmid #168526 | pDONR223 SARS-CoV-1 NSP10_nostop | depositor partial sequence | sequence record 326735 | Inserted CDS without stop codon
ATGGCTGGAAATGCTACAGAAGTACCTGCCAATTCAACTGTGCTTTCCTTCTGTGCTTTTGCAGTAGACC
CTGCTAAAGCATATAAGGATTACCTAGCAAGTGGAGGACAACCAATCACCAACTGTGTGAAGATGTTGTG
TACACACACTGGTACAGGACAGGCAATTACTGTAACACCAGAAGCTAACATGGACCAAGAGTCCTTTGGT
GGTGCTTCATGTTGTCTGTATTGTAGATGCCACATTGACCATCCAAATCCTAAAGGATTCTGTGACTTGA
AAGGTAAGTACGTCCAAATACCTACCACTTGTGCTAATGACCCAGTGGGTTTTACACTTAGAAACACAGT
CTGTACCGTCTGCGGAATGTGGAAAGGTTATGGCTGTAGTTGTGACCAACTCCGCGAACCCTTGATGCAG
